>Addgene plasmid #236174 | EW372 (PB) (ZNF35/IKZF1tar-6bp spacers)x4-H2B-BFP insul CMV-TO-ZNF35(5-8)-IKZF1(2-4)-deimlink-NZF | addgene full sequence | sequence record 468370 | Addgene NGS Result
AAGATCCTTTGATCTTTTCTACGGGGTCTGACGCTCAGTGGAACGAAAACTCACGTTAAGGGATTTTGGT
CATGAGATTATCAAAAAGGATCTTCACCTAGATCCTTTTAAATTAAAAATGAAGTTTTAAATCAATCTAA
AGTATATATGAGTAAACTTGGTCTGACAGTTACCAATGCTTAATCAGTGAGGCACCTATCTCAGCGATCT
GTCTATTTCGTTCATCCATAGTTGCCTGACTCCCCGTCGTGTAGATAACTACGATACGGGAGGGCTTACC
ATCTGGCCCCAGTGCTGCAATGATACCGCGAGACCCACGCTCACCGGCTCCAGATTTATCAGCAATAAAC
CAGCCAGCCGGAAGGGCCGAGCGCAGAAGTGGTCCTGCAACTTTATCCGCCTCCATCCAGTCTATTAATT
GTTGCCGGGAAGCTAGAGTAAGTAGTTCGCCAGTTAATAGTTTGCGCAACGTTGTTGCCATTGCTACAGG
CATCGTGGTGTCACGCTCGTCGTTTGGTATGGCTTCATTCAGCTCCGGTTCCCAACGATCAAGGCGAGTT
ACATGATCCCCCATGTTGTGCAAAAAAGCGGTTAGCTCCTTCGGTCCTCCGATCGTTGTCAGAAGTAAGT
TGGCCGCAGTGTTATCACTCATGGTTATGGCAGCACTGCATAATTCTCTTACTGTCATGCCATCCGTAAG
ATGCTTTTCTGTGACTGGTGAGTACTCAACCAAGTCATTCTGAGAATAGTGTATGCGGCGACCGAGTTGC
TCTTGCCCGGCGTCAATACGGGATAATACCGCGCCACATAGCAGAACTTTAAAAGTGCTCATCATTGGAA
AACGTTCTTCGGGGCGAAAACTCTCAAGGATCTTACCGCTGTTGAGATCCAGTTCGATGTAACCCACTCG
TGCACCCAACTGATCTTCAGCATCTTTTACTTTCACCAGCGTTTCTGGGTGAGCAAAAACAGGAAGGCAA
AATGCCGCAAAAAAGGGAATAAGGGCGACACGGAAATGTTGAATACTCATACTCTTCCTTTTTCAATATT
ATTGAAGCATTTATCAGGGTTATTGTCTCATGAGCGGATACATATTTGAATGTATTTAGAAAAATAAACA
AATAGGGGTTCCGCGCACATTTCCCCGAAAAGTGCCACCTAAATTGTAAGCGTTAATATTTTGTTAAAAT
TCGCGTTAAATTTTTGTTAAATCAGCTCATTTTTTAACCAATAGGCCGAAATCGGCAAAATCCCTTATAA
ATCAAAAGAATAGACCGAGATAGGGT
[37 nt withheld, positions 1287-1323]
AAAGAACGTGGACTCCAACGTCAAAGG
[49 nt withheld, positions 1351-1399]
T
[91 nt withheld, positions 1401-1491]
G
[124 nt withheld, positions 1493-1616]
CCCATTCGCCATTCAGGCTGCGCAACTGTTGGGAAGGGCGATCGGTGCGGGCCTCTTCGCTATTACGCCA
GCTGGCGAAAGGGGGATGTGCTGCAAGGCGATTAAGTTGGGTAACGCCAGGGTTTTCCCAGTCACGACGT
TGTAAAACGACGGCCAGTGAGCGCGCCTCGTTCATTCACGTTTTTGAACCCGTGGAGGACGGGCAGACTC
GCGGTGCAAATGTGTTTTACAGCGTGATGGAGCAGATGAAGATGCTCGACACGCTGCAGAACACGCAGCT
AGATTAACCCTAGAAAGATAATCATATTGTGACGTACGTTAAAGATAATCATGTGTAAAATTGACGCATG
TGTTTTATCGGTCTGTATATCGAGGTTTATTTATTAATTTGAATAGATATTAAGTTTTATTATATTTACA
CTTACATACTAATAATAAATTCAACAAACAATTTATTTATGTTTATTTATTTATTAAAAAAAACAAAAAC
TCAAAATTTCTTCTATAAAGTAACAAAACTTTTATGAGGGACAGCCCCCCCCCAAAGCCCCCAGGGATGT
AATTACGTCCCTCCCCCGCTAGGGGGCAGCAGCGAGCCGCCCGGGGCTCCGCTCCGGTCCGGCGCTCCCC
CCGCATCCCAGAGCCGGCAGCGTGCGGGGACAGCCCGGGCACGGGGAAGGTGGCACGGGATCGCTTTCCT
CTGAACGCTTCTCGCTGCTCTTTGAGCCTGCAGACACCTGGGGGGATACGGGGAAAAGGCCTCCACGGCC
ACAATTGACGATTGAGTAAACAGGAAATATATAAAGAGCTCTTCAAACAGGAAATATATAAAGAGGAGGT
CAAACAGGAAATATATAAAGAGCAGAACAAACAGGAAATATATAAAGAGAGTCTAGAGGGTATATAATGG
ATCCCATCGCGTCTCAGCCTCACTTTGAGCTCCTCCACACGAATTCCCCGATACCGTCGATTCAAGGAGC
TTGCTTGTTCTTTTTGCAGAAGCTCAGAATAAACGCTCAACTTTGGCAGATCTACCAAGCTTGGTACCGA
GCTCGGATCCAACTCGAGGCCACCATGCCAGAGCCAGCGAAGTCTGCTCCCGCCCCGAAAAAGGGCTCCA
AGAAGGCGGTGACTAAGGCGCAGAAGAAAGGCGGCAAGAAGCGCAAGCGCAGCCGCAAGGAGAGCTATTC
CATCTATGTGTACAAGGTTCTGAAGCAGGTCCACCCTGACACCGGCATTTCGTCCAAGGCCATGGGCATC
ATGAATTCGTTTGTGAACGACATTTTCGAGCGCATCGCAGGTGAGGCTTCCCGCCTGGCGCATTACAACA
AGCGCTCGACCATCACCTCCAGGGAGATCCAGACGGCCGTGCGCCTGCTGCTGCCTGGGGAGTTGGCCAA
GCACGCCGTGTCCGAGGGTACTAAGGCCATCACCAAGTACACCAGCGCTAAGGATCCCCGGGTACCGGTC
GTGTCTAAGGGCGAAGAGCTGATTAAGGAGAACATGCACATGAAGCTGTACATGGAGGGCACCGTGGACA
ACCATCACTTCAAGTGCACATCCGAGGGCGAAGGCAAGCCCTACGAGGGCACCCAGACCATGAGAATCAA
GGTGGTCGAGGGCGGCCCTCTCCCCTTCGCCTTCGACATCCTGGCTACTAGCTTCCTCTACGGCAGCAAG
ACCTTCATCAACCACACCCAGGGCATCCCCGACTTCTTCAAGCAGTCCTTCCCTGAGGGCTTCACATGGG
AGAGAGTCACCACATACGAGGACGGGGGCGTGCTGACCGCTACCCAGGACACCAGCCTCCAGGACGGCTG
CCTCATCTACAACGTCAAGATCAGAGGGGTGAACTTCACATCCAACGGCCCTGTGATGCAGAAGAAAACA
CTCGGCTGGGAGGCCTTCACCGAAACGCTGTACCCCGCTGACGGCGGCCTGGAAGGCAGAAACGACATGG
CCCTGAAGCTCGTGGGCGGGAGCCATCTGATCGCAAACGCCAAGACCACATATAGATCCAAGAAACCCGC
TAAGAACCTCAAGATGCCTGGCGTCTACTATGTGGACTACAGACTGGAAAGAATCAAGGAGGCCAACAAC
GAAACCTACGTCGAGCAGCACGAGGTGGCAGTGGCCAGATACTGCGACCTCCCTAGCAAACTGGGGCACA
AGCTTAATTAGCTAGCGAATTCGAATTTAAATCGGCCTCGACTGTGCCTTCTAGTTGCCAGCCATCTGTT
GTTTGCCCCTCCCCCGTGCCTTCCTTGACCCTGGAAGGTGCCACTCCCACTGTCCTTTCCTAATAAAATG
AGGAAATTGCATCGCATTGTCTGAGTAGGTGTCATTCTATTCTGGGGGGTGGGGTGGGGCAGGACAGCAA
GGGGGAGGATTGGGAAGACAATAGCAGGCATGCTGGGGACGCGGCCGCAATTTAACGCGAATTAATTCTG
TGGAATGTGTGTCAGTTAGGGTGTGGAAAGTCCCCAGGCTCCCCAGCAGGCAGAAGTATGCAAAGCATGC
ATCTCAATTAGTCAGCAACCAGGTGTGGAAAGTCCCCAGGCTCCCCAGCAGGCAGAAGTATGCAAAGCAT
GCATCTCAATTAGTCAGCAACCATAGTCCCGCCCCTAACTCCGCCCATCCCGCCCCTAACTCCGCCCAGT
TCCGCCCATTCTCCGCCCCATGGCTGACTAATTTTTTTTATTTATGCAGAGGCCGAGGCCGCCTCTGCCT
CTGAGCTATTCCAGAAGTAGTGAGGAGGCTTTTTTGGAGGCCTAGGCTTTTGCAAAAAGCTCCCGGGAGC
TTGTATATCCATTTTCGGATCTGATCAGCACGTGATGAAAAAGCCTGAACTCACCGCGACGTCTGTCGAG
AAGTTTCTGATCGAAAAGTTCGACAGCGTCTCCGACCTGATGCAGCTCTCGGAGGGCGAAGAATCTCGTG
CTTTCAGCTTCGATGTAGGAGGGCGTGGATATGTCCTGCGGGTAAATAGCTGCGCCGATGGTTTCTACAA
AGATCGTTATGTTTATCGGCACTTTGCATCGGCCGCGCTCCCGATTCCGGAAGTGCTTGACATTGGGGAA
TTCAGCGAGAGCCTGACCTATTGCATCTCCCGCCGTGCACAGGGTGTCACGTTGCAAGACCTGCCTGAAA
CCGAACTGCCCGCTGTTCTGCAGCCGGTCGCGGAGGCCATGGATGCGATCGCTGCGGCCGATCTTAGCCA
GACGAGCGGGTTCGGCCCATTCGGACCGCAAGGAATCGGTCAATACACTACATGGCGTGATTTCATATGC
GCGATTGCTGATCCCCATGTGTATCACTGGCAAACTGTGATGGACGACACCGTCAGTGCGTCCGTCGCGC
AGGCTCTCGATGAGCTGATGCTTTGGGCCGAGGACTGCCCCGAAGTCCGGCACCTCGTGCACGCGGATTT
CGGCTCCAACAATGTCCTGACGGACAATGGCCGCATAACAGCGGTCATTGACTGGAGCGAGGCGATGTTC
GGGGATTCCCAATACGAGGTCGCCAACATCTTCTTCTGGAGGCCGTGGTTGGCTTGTATGGAGCAGCAGA
CGCGCTACTTCGAGCGGAGGCATCCGGAGCTTGCAGGATCGCCGCGGCTCCGGGCGTATATGCTCCGCAT
TGGTCTTGACCAACTCTATCAGAGCTTGGTTGACGGCAATTTCGATGATGCAGCTTGGGCGCAGGGTCGA
TGCGACGCAATCGTCCGATCCGGAGCCGGGACTGTCGGGCGTACACAAATCGCCCGCAGAAGCGCGGCCG
TCTGGACCGATGGCTGTGTAGAAGTACTCGCCGATAGTGGAAACCGACGCCCCAGCACTCGTCCGAGGGC
AAAGGAATAGGTCGACAATCAACCTCTGGATTACAAAATTTGTGAAAGATTGACTGGTATTCTTAACTAT
GTTGCTCCTTTTACGCTATGTGGATACGCTGCTTTAATGCCTTTGTATCATGCGTTAACTAAACTTGTTT
ATTGCAGCTTATAATGGTTACAAATAAAGCAATAGCATCACAAATTTCACAAATAAAGCATTTTTTTCAC
TGCATTCTAGTTGTGGTTTGTCCAAACTCATCAATGTATCTTATCATGTCTGGAATTGACTCAAATGATG
TCAATTAGTCTATCAGAAGCTCATCTGGTCTCCCTTCCGGGGGACAAGACATCCCTGTTTAATATTTAAA
CAGCAGTGTTCCCAAACTGGGTTCTTATATCCCTTGCTCTGGTCAACCAGGTTGCAGGGTTTCCTGTCCT
CACAGGAACGAAGTCCCTAAAGAAACAGTGGCAGCCAGGTTTAGCCCCGGAATTGACTGGATTCCTTTTT
TAGGGCCCATTGGTATGGCTTTTTCCCCGTATCCCCCCAGGTGTCTGCAGGCTCAAAGAGCAGCGAGAAG
CGTTCAGAGGAAAGCGATCCCGTGCCACCTTCCCCGTGCCCGGGCTGTCCCCGCACGCTGCCGGCTCGGG
GATGCGGGGGGAGCGCCGGACCGGAGCGGAGCCCCGGGCGGCTCGCTGCTGCCCCCTAGCGGGGGAGGGA
CGTAATTACATCCCTGGGGGCTTTGGGGGGGGGCTGTCCCTGATGTTGACATTGATTATTGACTAGTTAT
TAATAGTAATCAATTACGGGGTCATTAGTTCATAGCCCATATATGGAGTTCCGCGTTACATAACTTACGG
TAAATGGCCCGCCTGGCTGACCGCCCAACGACCCCCGCCCATTGACGTCAATAATGACGTATGTTCCCAT
AGTAACGCCAATAGGGACTTTCCATTGACGTCAATGGGTGGAGTATTTACGGTAAACTGCCCACTTGGCA
GTACATCAAGTGTATCATATGCCAAGTACGCCCCCTATTGACGTCAATGACGGTAAATGGCCCGCCTGGC
ATTATGCCCAGTACATGACCTTATGGGACTTTCCTACTTGGCAGTACATCTACGTATTAGTCATCGCTAT
TACCATGGTGATGCGGTTTTGGCAGTACATCAATGGGCGTGGATAGCGGTTTGACTCACGGGGATTTCCA
AGTCTCCACCCCATTGACGTCAATGGGAGTTTGTTTTGGCACCAAAATCAACGGGACTTTCCAAAATGTC
GTAACAACTCCGCCCCATTGACGCAAATGGGCGGTAGGCGTGTACGGTGGGAGGTCTATATAAGCAGAGC
TCTCCCTATCAGTGATAGAGATCTCCCTATCAGTGATAGAGATCGTCGACGAGCTCGTTTAGTGAACCGT
CAGATCGCCTGGAGACGCCATCCACGCTGTTTTGACCTCCATAGAAGACACCGGGACCGATCCAGCCTCC
GGACTCTAGCGTTTAAACTTAAGCTTCGCCACCATGTACGAGTGTAATGAGTGCGGTAAGACCTTCACAC
GATCTTCTAACCTTATTGTGCATCAACGAATCCATACAGGCGAGAAGCCCTTTGCCTGCAATGACTGTGG
GAAGGCTTTTACTCAGAGTGCCAACTTGATCGTGCATCAGAGAAGCCATACGGGTGAGAAGCCCTATGAA
TGCAAGGAATGCGGAAAGGCCTTCTCCTGCTTCAGCCACCTCATTGTACACCAGCGCATACACACGGCTG
AGAAGCCATACGATTGCTCTGAATGTGGAAAGGCCTTTAGTCAGCTGTCTTGCTTGATTGTGCATCAGAG
AATTCACACGGGCGAACGCCCCTTCCAATGCAATCAGTGCGGGGCATCTTTCACTCAGAAGGGGAACTTA
CTGCGCCATATTAAATTGCACTCTGGTGAGAAACCGTTTAAATGTCACTTATGCAACTACGCCTGCAGGC
GCAGAGATGCCTTGACCGGCCACCTCAGAACCCATTCAGTCGGCAAACCCCATAAGTGCGGGTACTGTGG
CAGATCATATAAACAAAGGAGCTCCCTGGAAGAACATAAGGAAAGGTGTCACGCTGCTGCAGGCTGGAGC
GGAGGCGATGGCGGAGACGAGGGCCAGAGCGACGAGAGAGCCCTGCTGGACCAGCTGCACACCCTGCTGA
GCAACACCGACGCCACCGGCCTGGAGGAGATCGACAGAGCCCTGGGCATCCCCGAGCTGGTGAACCAGGG
CCAGGCCCTGGAGCCCAAGCAGGACGGAGGCTGGGGATCTATGGCCGAGGAATTCGTGACCCTGAAGGAC
GTGGGCATGGACTTCACCCTGGGCGACTGGGAGCAGCTGGGCCTGGAGCAGGGCGACACCTTCTGGGACA
CCGCCCTGGACAACTGCCAGGACCTGTTCCTGCTGGACCCCCCCGGCGGAGGAGACGGCCTTGGTTTGGG
ACACGAGAAGTTCCCCAGCGACCTGGACCTGGACATGTTCAACGGCAGCCTGGAGTGCGACATGGAGAGC
ATCATCAGAAGCGAGCTGATGGACGCCGACGGCCTGGACTTCAACTTCGACAGCTAGGCCGCTCGAGGAG
GGCCCGAACAAAAACTCATCTCAGAAGAGGATCTGAATAGCGCCGTCGACCATCATCATAATCATCATTG
AGTTTAAACCCGCTGATCAGCCTCGACTGTGCCTTCTAGTTGCCAGCCATCTGTTGTTTGCCCCTCCCCC
GTGCCTTCCTTGACCCTGGAAGGTGCCACTCCCACTGTCCTTTCCTAATAAAATGAGGAAATTGCATCGC
ATTGTCTGAGTAGGTGTCATTCTATTCTGGGGGGTGGGGTGGGGCAGGACAGCAAGGGGGAGGATTGGGA
AGACAATAGCAGGCATGCTGGGGAATCTATAACAAGAAAATATATATATAATAAGTTATCACGTAAGTAG
AACATGAAATAACAATATAATTATCGTATGAGTTAAATCTTAAAAGTCACGTAAAAGATAATCATGCGTC
ATTTTGACTCACGCGGTCGTTATAGTTCAAAATCAGTGACACTTACCGCATTGACAAGCACGCCTCACGG
GAGCTCCAAGCGGCGACTGAGATGTCCTAAATGCACAGCGACGGATTCGCGCTATTTAGAAAGAGAGAGC
AATATTTCAAGAATGCATGCGTCAATTTTACGCAGACTATCTTTCTAGGGTTAATCTAGCTGCATCAGGA
TCATATCGTCGGGTCTTTTTTCCGGCTCAGTCATCGCCCAAGCTGGCGCTATCTGGGCATCGGGGAGGAA
GAAGCCCGTGCCTTTTCCCGCGAGGTTGAAGCGGCATGGAAAGAGTTTGCCGAGGATGACTGCTGCTGCA
TTGACGTTGAGCGAAAACGCACGTTTACCATGATGATTCGGGAAGGTGTGGCCATGCACGCCTTTAACGG
TGAACTGTTCGTTCAGGCCACCTGGGATACCAGTTCGTCGCGGCTTTTCCGGACACAGTTCCGGATGGTC
AGCCCGAAGCGCATCAGCAACCCGAACAATACCGGCGACAGCCGGAACTGCCGTGCCGGTGTGCAGATTA
ATGACAGCGGTGCGGCGCTGGGATATTACGTCAGCGAGGACGGGTATCCTGGCTGGATGCCGCAGAAATG
GACATGGATACCCCGTGAGTTACCCGGCGGGCGCGCTTGGCGTAATCATGGTCATAGCTGTTTCCTGTGT
GAAATTGTTATCCGCTCACAATTCCACACAACATACGAGCCGGAAGCATAAAGTGTAAAGCCTGGGGTGC
CTAATGAGTGAGCTAACTCACATTAATTGCGTTGCGCTCACTGCCCGCTTTCCAGTCGGGAAACCTGTCG
TGCCAGCTGCATTAATGAATCGGCCAACGCGCGGGGAGAGGCGGTTTGCGTATTGGGCGCTCTTCCGCTT
CCTCGCTCACTGACTCGCTGCGCTCGGTCGTTCGGCTGCGGCGAGCGGTATCAGCTCACTCAAAGGCGGT
AATACGGTTATCCACAGAATCAGGGGATAACGCAGGAAAGAACATGTGAGCAAAAGGCCAGCAAAAGGCC
AGGAACCGTAAAAAGGCCGCGTTGCTGGCGTTTTTCCATAGGCTCCGCCCCCCTGACGAGCATCACAAAA
ATCGACGCTCAAGTCAGAGGTGGCGAAACCCGACAGGACTATAAAGATACCAGGCGTTTCCCCCTGGAAG
CTCCCTCGTGCGCTCTCCTGTTCCGACCCTGCCGCTTACCGGATACCTGTCCGCCTTTCTCCCTTCGGGA
AGCGTGGCGCTTTCTCATAGCTCACGCTGTAGGTATCTCAGTTCGGTGTAGGTCGTTCGCTCCAAGCTGG
GCTGTGTGCACGAACCCCCCGTTCAGCCCGACCGCTGCGCCTTATCCGGTAACTATCGTCTTGAGTCCAA
CCCGGTAAGACACGACTTATCGCCACTGGCAGCAGCCACTGGTAACAGGATTAGCAGAGCGAGGTATGTA
GGCGGTGCTACAGAGTTCTTGAAGTGGTGGCCTAACTACGGCTACACTAGAAGAACAGTATTTGGTATCT
GCGCTCTGCTGAAGCCAGTTACCTTCGGAAAAAGAGTTGGTAGCTCTTGATCCGGCAAACAAACCACCGC
TGGTAGCGGTGGTTTTTTTGTTTGCAAGCAGCAGATTACGCGCAGAAAAAAAGGATCTCAAG
Features (pLannotate 1.2.2; 32 found; start..end, strand, type, name):
    170..1030    -  CDS            AmpR: β-lactamase; bla; confers resistance to ampicillin, carbenicillin, and related antibiotics
   1031..1135    -  promoter       AmpR promoter: bla
   1188..1616    -  rep_origin     f1 ori (sequence partly withheld): f1 bacteriophage origin of replication; arrow indicates direction of (+) strand synthesis
   1621..1776    -  CDS            lacZα (fragment): LacZα fragment of β-galactosidase; lacZ fragment
   1778..1897    +  CDS            B (fragment): PORTL_LAMBD - Experimental evidence at protein level: Swiss-Prot protein existence level 1. Forms the portal vertex of the capsid (PubMed:6228056, PubMed:6232391). This portal plays critical roles in head assembly, genome packaging, neck/tail attachment, and genome ejection (Probable). The portal protein multimerizes as a single ring-shaped homododecamer arranged around a central channel (PubMed:6232391). Binds to the terminase subunits to form the packaging machine (PubMed:7799432). From Escherichia phage lambda (Bacteriophage lambda).
   2510..2527    +  promoter       minP (fragment): minimal TATA-box promoter with low basal activity
   2600..2642    +  5'UTR          Xenopus globin 5'-UTR: translational enhancer from the 5'-UTR of the major beta-globin gene of Xenopus laevis
   2691..3068    +  CDS            H2B: human histone H2B; HIST1H2BJ
   3067..3083    -  misc_feature   MCS (fragment): pUC18/19 multiple cloning site
   3087..3794    +  CDS            mTagBFP2: mTagBFP2 is a basic (constitutively fluorescent) blue fluorescent protein published in 2011, derived from Entacmaea quadricolor. It is reported to be a very rapidly-maturing monomer with very low acid sensitivity.
   3828..4035    +  polyA_signal   bGH poly(A) signal: bovine growth hormone polyadenylation signal
   4073..4402    +  promoter       SV40 promoter: SV40 enhancer and early promoter
   4451..5476    +  CDS            HygR: aminoglycoside phosphotransferase from E. coli; aph(4)-Ia; confers resistance to hygromycin
   5483..5589    +  misc_feature   WPRE (fragment): woodchuck hepatitis virus posttranscriptional regulatory element
   5598..5719    +  polyA_signal   SV40 poly(A) signal: SV40 polyadenylation signal
   5737..5829    +  ncRNA          G-CSF SLDE: Accession: RF00183 - G-CSF factor stem-loop destabilising element (SLDE)
   6214..6593    +  enhancer       CMV enhancer: human cytomegalovirus immediate early enhancer
   6594..6797    +  promoter       CMV promoter: human cytomegalovirus (CMV) immediate early promoter
   6799..6818    +  promoter       PLtetO-1 promoter (fragment): modified phage lambda PL promoter with tet operator sites (Lutz and Bujard, 1997)
   6820..6839    +  promoter       PLtetO-1 promoter (fragment): modified phage lambda PL promoter with tet operator sites (Lutz and Bujard, 1997)
   6847..6880    +  promoter       TRE3GV promoter (fragment): 3rd-generation Tet-responsive promoter that can be activated by binding of Tet-On® 3G, optimized for retroviral and lentiviral vectors
   6973..7056    +  CDS            mnm-2 (fragment): MNM2_CAEEL - Experimental evidence at protein level: Swiss-Prot protein existence level 1. Required in the M3 pharyngeal motor neuron to guide the growth cone of the sister M2 motor neuron during axon development. From Caenorhabditis elegans.
   7585..7731    +  CDS            NCOA3 (fragment): NCOA3_HUMAN - Also known as AIB1, BHLHE42, RAC3, TRAM1. Experimental evidence at protein level: Swiss-Prot protein existence level 1. Nuclear receptor coactivator that directly binds nuclear receptors and stimulates the transcriptional activities in a hormone- dependent fashion. Plays a central role in creating a multisubunit coactivator complex, which probably acts via remodeling of chromatin. Involved in the coactivation of different nuclear receptors, such as for steroids (GR and ER), retinoids (RARs and RXRs), thyroid hormone (TRs), vitamin D3 (VDR) and prostanoids (PPARs). Displays histon
   7747..7890    +  CDS            ZNF473 (fragment): ZN473_HUMAN - Also known as KIAA1141, ZFP100. Experimental evidence at protein level: Swiss-Prot protein existence level 1. Involved in histone 3'-end pre-mRNA processing by associating with U7 snRNP and interacting with SLBP/pre-mRNA complex. Increases histone 3'-end pre-mRNA processing but has no effect on U7 snRNP levels, when overexpressed. Required for cell cycle progression from G1 to S phases. From Homo sapiens (Human).
   7906..8040    +  CDS            FOXO6 (fragment): FOXO6_HUMAN - Experimental evidence at protein level: Swiss-Prot protein existence level 1. Transcriptional activator. From Homo sapiens (Human).
   8153..8360    +  polyA_signal   bGH poly(A) signal: bovine growth hormone polyadenylation signal
   8676..9143    +  CDS            B (fragment): PORTL_LAMBD - Experimental evidence at protein level: Swiss-Prot protein existence level 1. Forms the portal vertex of the capsid (PubMed:6228056, PubMed:6232391). This portal plays critical roles in head assembly, genome packaging, neck/tail attachment, and genome ejection (Probable). The portal protein multimerizes as a single ring-shaped homododecamer arranged around a central channel (PubMed:6232391). Binds to the terminase subunits to form the packaging machine (PubMed:7799432). From Escherichia phage lambda (Bacteriophage lambda).
   9181..9197    -  protein_bind   lac operator: The lac repressor binds to the lac operator to inhibit transcription in E. coli. This inhibition can be relieved by adding lactose or isopropyl-β-D-thiogalactopyranoside (IPTG). lac repressor encoded by lacI
   9205..9235    -  promoter       lac promoter: promoter for the E. coli lac operon
   9250..9271    -  protein_bind   CAP binding site: CAP binding activates transcription in the presence of cAMP. E. coli catabolite activator protein
   9284..9376    -  CDS            lacI (fragment): lac repressor; lacI; The lac repressor binds to the lac operator to inhibit transcription in E. coli. This inhibition can be relieved by adding lactose or isopropyl-β-D-thiogalactopyranoside (IPTG).
   9559..10147   -  rep_origin     ori: high-copy-number ColE1/pMB1/pBR322/pUC origin of replication
