[The description below was written by a language model from this plasmid's Addgene catalogue record and pLannotate feature annotations shown in this document.]
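Description:
EW372 is a 10.1 kb piggyBac transposon plasmid for stable genomic integration in mammalian cells. It combines a synthetic zinc-finger transcription factor and its cognate fluorescent reporter on a single vector. In bacteria it is maintained at high copy from a ColE1/pUC-type origin under ampicillin selection (AmpR), and the backbone also carries an f1 ori and lac-derived remnants. The automated feature table does not annotate the piggyBac terminal repeats. The "lambda B" fragments flanking the cargo are probably spurious database matches rather than functional elements. Integrated cells are selected with hygromycin, using an SV40 promoter-driven HygR cassette followed by a WPRE fragment and an SV40 poly(A) signal.

The reporter unit places four composite ZNF35/IKZF1 target sites, separated by 6 bp spacers, upstream of a minimal TATA-box promoter and a Xenopus β-globin 5'-UTR. This promoter drives human histone H2B fused at its C terminus to mTagBFP2, giving nuclear blue fluorescence, and the unit ends in a bGH poly(A) signal. According to the construct name, an insulator separates this unit from the effector cassette, although no insulator is annotated in the feature table.

The effector cassette uses the CMV enhancer/promoter followed by tet operator sequences ("CMV-TO"), which would permit Tet-repressor control in suitable cells. It expresses a synthetic DNA-binding domain built from ZNF35 zinc fingers 5–8 and IKZF1 fingers 2–4. A deimmunized linker joins this domain to the NZF activation module, which the annotations indicate consists of NCOA3, ZNF473 and FOXO6 fragments, and the cassette is terminated by a second bGH poly(A) signal. BFP output therefore reports the activity of this human-derived transcription factor. This fits the associated work on engineering proteins for both reduced immunogenicity and retained therapeutic function.
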