Addgene plasmid #236174: EW372 (PB) (ZNF35/IKZF1tar-6bp spacers)x4-H2B-BFP insul CMV-TO-ZNF35(5-8)-IKZF1(2-4)-deimlink-NZF
Purpose: PiggyBac-integrated plasmid containing hygromycin resistance gene, ZNF35/IKZF1-driven BFP, and ZNF35/IKZF1-NZF transcription factor (with the IKZF1 portion containing ZFs 2-4 from that protein)
Depositing lab: Xiaojing Gao. Depositing organization: Stanford University. Publication: Machine-guided dual-objective protein engineering for deimmunization and therapeutic functions. Wolfsberg E, Paul JS, Tycko J, Chen B, Bassik MC, Bintu L, Alizadeh AA, Gao XJ. Cell Syst. 2025 Jul 16;16(7):101299. doi: 10.1016/j.cels.2025.101299. Epub 2025 Jun 3. PubMed 40466641.
Backbone
  Vector backbone: piggyBac
  Vector type: Mammalian Expression
  Selectable markers: Hygromycin
Growth in bacteria
  Bacterial resistance: Ampicillin, 100 μg/mL
  Growth temperature: 37°C
  Growth strain: DH5alpha
  Copy number: High Copy
Gene/Insert 1
  Gene/Insert name: ZNF35/IKZF1(2-4)-deimmunLink-NZF
  Species: Synthetic
  Promoter: CMV
  Cloning method: Gibson Cloning
  Sequencing primers: 5′ n/a
Gene/Insert 2
  Gene/Insert name: H2B
  Species: H. sapiens (human)
  Entrez Gene: H2BC11 (a.k.a. H2B/r, H2BFR, H2BJ, HIST1H2BJ)
  Promoter: four ZNF35/IKZF1 sites
  Tag / fusion protein: mTagBFP2 (C terminal on insert)
  Cloning method: Gibson Cloning
  Sequencing primers: 5′ n/a
Terms and licenses: Academic/Nonprofit Terms; Industry Terms: Not Available to Industry
Depositor comments: See https://benchling.com/s/seq-VUNxZtaBLMoIXnpVRlBA?m=slm-VX2jQM0eOoU4ZLdS7EUkfor annotated sequence. Please visit https://doi.org/10.1101/2025.02.24.639918 for bioRxiv preprint.
How to cite: EW372 (PB) (ZNF35/IKZF1tar-6bp spacers)x4-H2B-BFP insul CMV-TO-ZNF35(5-8)-IKZF1(2-4)-deimlink-NZF was a gift from Xiaojing Gao (Addgene plasmid # 236174 ; http://n2t.net/addgene:236174 ; RRID:Addgene_236174)
